>Addgene plasmid #18556 | T4 Lysozyme L121M A129L L133M V149I F153W WT* | addgene partial sequence | sequence record 24342 | 3primeUP
TNTGAAAAAGCCCGCTCATTAGGCGGGCTCAGATCTGCTCATGTTTGACAGCTTATCATCGATAAGCTCC
CCTCGAGATCACGACGTTGTAAAACGACGGCCAGTGCCAAGCTTCGGCAATAAATTCTTGATATGTTTTC
ATATGTTTCCTTTAAATATTTTAATTAGTAATTGTCTATTCAAGTAATTGTGAATATACTATCACAATTC
CAAGAGAAAGTAAACAGCTTTATAGATTTTTATACGCGTCCCAAGTGCCAGTTCTCCACGTTGTAATAAT
TCGTTTTGCGCGATTAGGTGTTTGATTATACCATCTACTTTTAGCCATGTTAACTGCAAGTTCATCCCAG
CGTTTTTGTTGCATCATACGTAAAGAGTTAGTAAATCCTGCCACACCGGTTTCTCCCATTTGGAAAACCA
TATTAATCAATGCAGCGCGACGAACCGCATCAAGAGAATCATAAACCGGTTTTAATTTAGCATTTCTCAG
AATTCCGCGAACAGCAGCATCAACATCCTGATTAAAGAGTTTTTCAGCCTCATCTTTTGTAATTACACCA
TTAGTATTACGCCCAATAGCTTTATCTAATTCAGATTTAGCAGCATTAAGTGATGGACTTTTTGTAAGCA
AATGACCGATGCCAATAGTGTAATAGCCTTCTGTGTCTTTATAGATTTTAAGTCTAAGACCTTCATCTAT
ACGTAACATTTCAAATATATTCATAATACCTCCTAAGCATCGATGGATCCCCGGGTACCGAGCTCGAATT
CGTATCATGGTCATAGCTGGNTCCTGTGTGAAN
