[The description below was written by a language model from this plasmid's Addgene catalogue record.]
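Description:
T4 Lysozyme L121M A129L L133M V149I F153W WT* is a bacterial expression plasmid built on the pHS1403 backbone (about 5 kb without insert). It carries a roughly 600 bp insert encoding a multiply substituted variant of bacteriophage T4 lysozyme, the product of phage gene e. The plasmid is maintained at high copy number in E. coli under ampicillin selection. The record does not name the origin of replication or the promoter that drives expression, and no feature table is available to show them. No affinity tags, fusion partners or reporters are listed.

The lysozyme coding region was inserted by restriction cloning between BamHI and HindIII sites, both of which remain intact. According to the depositor's comments, the BamHI site lies 27 bp from the start codon and the HindIII site 115 bp from the stop codon, so the fragment includes short flanking untranslated stretches and can be excised or transferred as a unit.

The insert carries five amino acid substitutions: L121M, A129L, L133M, V149I and F153W. The "WT*" designation is not defined in the record. In the T4 lysozyme literature it conventionally refers to the cysteine-free pseudo-wild-type background used as the reference protein for mutational work. The record states no purpose, but the substituted positions are all hydrophobic residues exchanged for other hydrophobic residues. That pattern fits the use of T4 lysozyme variants as model proteins, produced recombinantly in bacteria to study how side-chain replacements affect protein folding, stability and structure.
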