Addgene plasmid #18556: T4 Lysozyme L121M A129L L133M V149I F153W WT*
Depositing lab: Brian Matthews. Depositing organization: University of Oregon.
Backbone
  Vector backbone: pHS1403
  Backbone size w/o insert (bp): 5000
  Vector type: Bacterial Expression
Growth in bacteria
  Bacterial resistance: Ampicillin, 100 μg/mL
  Growth temperature: 37°C
  Growth strain: DH5alpha
  Copy number: High Copy
Gene/Insert
  Gene/Insert name: T4 Lysozyme
  Species: Bacteriophage T4
  Insert size (bp): 600
  Mutation: L121M A129L L133M V149I F153W WT*
  GenBank ID: NP_049736
  Entrez Gene: e (a.k.a. T4p123)
  Cloning method: Restriction Enzyme; 5′ cloning site BamHI (not destroyed); 3′ cloning site HindIII (not destroyed)
  Sequencing primers: 5′ na; 3′ GGCGTATCACGAGGCCC
Terms and licenses: Academic/Nonprofit Terms; Industry Terms: Not Available to Industry
Depositor comments: The BamHI site is 27 bp from the ATG and the HindIII site is 115 bp from the stop.
How to cite: T4 Lysozyme L121M A129L L133M V149I F153W WT* was a gift from Brian Matthews (Addgene plasmid # 18556 ; http://n2t.net/addgene:18556 ; RRID:Addgene_18556)
